>Addgene plasmid #113809 | pE2F3-donor | addgene full sequence | sequence record 241245 | Addgene NGS Result
GTAAAACGACGGCCAGTGAATTCGAGCTCGGTACCCCCAGGAGTTCGAGGTTAGAGTGAGCTATGCTTGC
CTGTGAATAGCCCCTACACTCCAGCGTAGACAACATAGCAAGACGCCGTCTCTTAGAAAAAAAAGTTCTT
TTTTCAGTTGGTGAGTTTCTACTAGGAAGCCAACTTTTCAGTATGTATATATTGTTTTGTTTTGATTTTC
TTAAAACAATGACTAGATAGCAGAGAGAAGTTTTTGAACTTGTTATCCTCTCATCATTGAAGTTATTTGC
ATTCTTGTTTATTGACAGTAGTTATTTGAAAAATGAGTGAGTAGACTAGGGCCAAAGAAAGATGGCCAGG
CATGGTGGCTCACACCTGTAATTTCAGCACTTTGGGAGGCCAAGGAAGACAGATCACTTGAGCCCAGGAG
TTCGAGACCAGACTGGGCAACATGGCAAAACCCTGTCTCTACAAAAAAAGATTAACCAGGCATGGTGGCT
CACACCTGGAGTCCCAGCTACTTGGGAGGCTGAGGTGGGAGGGTCCCTTGAACCCAGAAGTTCAAGACTG
CAGTGAGTCATGATCACACCACTGCACTCCAGCCAAGAGAATAAGACCCTGTCTCAAAAATTAAAAGGGG
GACGGGGGTGGCAAGGAACTTTTTTGTACCTGTTAGCATAAAAGGTGATCTGCATCATAAAGTCGTCTCA
TTGTTATTATTTGCGGAAGGTACATGCTTTTTTCTAACAGCAACATATACATTCTTCCAGAAAAATTCAT
TTGATTTTTCTAACTTATTTTTTGTTTCCATCAATGTTTTCTTTTCAGACTTGGCTTCAACCAACTCAGG
ACATAGCGATTGCTCAGTTTCTATGGGAAACCTTTCTCCTCTGGCCTCCCCAGCCAACCTCTTACAGCAG
ACTGAGGACCAAATTCCTTCCAACCTAGAAGGACCGTTTGTGAACTTACTGCCTCCCCTGCTGCAAGAGG
ACTATCTCCTGAGCCTCGGGGAGGAGGAAGGCATCAGCGATCTCTTCGATGCTTACGATTTGGAAAAGCT
CCCACTGGTGGAAGACTTCATGTGTAGTGGGATTCCAACTACTGCAAGCGAGAATCTTTATTTTCAGGGC
GCCGCCAAATTCAAAGAAACCGCTGCTGCTAAATTCGAACGCCAGCACATGGACAGCGGAGGTGGAGGTT
CGAGCGGTCCCTCGGGTTCGTCGAGCCTGGAAGTTCTGTTCCAGGGGCCCCTGTCGTCGAGCGGTCCCTC
GGGTTCGATGGTGAGCAAAGGCGAGGAGCTGTTCACCGGGGTGGTGCCCATCCTGGTCGAGCTGGACGGC
GACGTAAACGGCCACAAGTTCAGCGTGTCCGGCGAGGGCGAGGGCGATGCCACCTACGGCAAGCTGACCC
TGAAGTTCATCTGCACCACCGGCAAGCTGCCCGTGCCCTGGCCCACCCTCGTGACCACCCTGACCTACGG
CGTGCAGTGCTTCAGCCGCTACCCCGACCACATGAAGCAGCACGACTTCTTCAAGTCCGCCATGCCCGAA
GGCTACGTCCAGGAGCGCACCATCTTCTTCAAGGACGACGGCAACTACAAGACCCGCGCCGAGGTGAAGT
TCGAGGGCGACACCCTGGTGAACCGCATCGAGCTGAAGGGCATCGACTTCAAGGAGGACGGCAACATCCT
GGGGCACAAGCTGGAGTACAACTACAACAGCCACAACGTCTATATCATGGCCGACAAGCAGAAGAACGGC
ATCAAGGTGAACTTCAAGATCCGCCACAACATCGAGGACGGCAGCGTGCAGCTCGCCGACCACTACCAGC
AGAACACCCCCATCGGCGACGGCCCCGTGCTGCTGCCCGACAACCACTACCTGAGCACCCAGTCCGCCCT
GAGCAAAGACCCCAACGAGAAGCGCGATCACATGGTCCTTAAGGAGTTCGTGACCGCCGCCGGGATCACT
CTCGGCATGGACGAGCTGTACAAGTAATGATCTAGAGTCGAGTTAATTAAGAATTCCGCCCCCCCCCCTC
TCCCTCCCCCCCCCTAACGTTACTGGCCGAAGCCGCTTGGAATAAGGCCGGTGTGCGTTTGTCTATATGT
TATTTTCCACCATATTGCCGTCTTTTGGCAATGTGAGGGCCCGGAAACCTGGCCCTGTCTTCTTGACGAG
CATTCCTAGGGGTCTTTCCCCTCTCGCCAAAGGAATGCAGGGTCTGTTGAATGTCGTGAAGGAAGCAGTT
CCTCTGGAAGCTTCTTGAAGACAAACAACGTCTGTAGCGACCCTTTGCAGGCAGCGGAACCCCCCACCTG
GCGACAGGTGCCTCTGCGGCCAAAAGCCACGTGTATAAGATACACCTGCAAAGGCGGCACAACCCCAGTG
CCACGTTGTGAGTTGGATAGTTGTGGAAAGAGTCAAATGGCTCTCCTCAAGCGTATTCAACAAGGGGCTG
AAGGATGCCCAGAAGGTACCCCATTGTATGGGATCTGATCTGGGGCCTCGGTGCACATGCTTTACATGTG
TTTAGTCGAGGTTAAAAAAACGTCTAGGCCCCCCGAACCACGGGGACGTGGTTTTCCTTTGAAAAACACG
ATGATAATATGGCCACAACCTGTTACATTGCACAAGATAAAAATATATCATCACGAACAGTAAAACTGTC
TGCTTACATAAACAGTAATACAAGGGGTGTTATGGGATCGGCCATTGAACAAGATGGATTGCACGCAGGT
TCTCCGGCCGCTTGGGTGGAGAGGCTATTCGGCTATGACTGGGCACAACAGACAATCGGCTGCTCTGATG
CCGCCGTGTTCCGGCTGTCAGCGCAGGGGCGCCCGGTTCTTTTTGTCAAGACCGACCTGTCCGGTGCCCT
GAATGAACTGCAGGACGAGGCAGCGCGGCTATCGTGGCTGGCCACGACGGGCGTTCCTTGCGCAGCTGTG
CTCGACGTTGTCACTGAAGCGGGAAGGGACTGGCTGCTATTGGGCGAAGTGCCGGGGCAGGATCTCCTGT
CATCTCACCTTGCTCCTGCCGAGAAAGTATCCATCATGGCTGATGCAATGCGGCGGCTGCATACGCTTGA
TCCGGCTACCTGCCCATTCGACCACCAAGCGAAACATCGCATCGAGCGAGCACGTACTCGGATGGAAGCC
GGTCTTGTCGATCAGGATGATCTGGACGAAGAGCATCAGGGGCTCGCGCCAGCCGAACTGTTCGCCAGGC
TCAAGGCGCGCATGCCCGACGGCGAGGATCTCGTCGTGACCCATGGCGATGCCTGCTTGCCGAATATCAT
GGTGGAAAATGGCCGCTTTTCTGGATTCATCGACTGTGGCCGGCTGGGTGTGGCGGACCGCTATCAGGAC
ATAGCGTTGGCTACCCGTGATATTGCTGAAGAGCTTGGCGGCGAATGGGCTGACCGCTTCCTCGTGCTTT
ACGGTATCGCCGCTCCCGATTCGCAGCGCATCGCCTTCTATCGCCTTTTTGACGAGTTCTTCTGAGTCTG
ATTATGCTTCGTGTGAACTCTCCTTAAAAACCGATATTTATTTATCATGGAACCAGAACATCTGTCATGC
AGTGTTGTCCCTTCCTACCTTCTTCCTCCAAGAGAGTGTCATGAAGTAAACTACAAACTTCAGAAGAAAG
CTGACATTTTAATGAATTTTTTAAAAAATTAATAAACAAATTGTCTAAACGCACAGTTGCAGGCTCCCTT
GGGAAAGCCCTGCTTTGCTCCAGGCTCCAAGATCTCCTGGCTAAGTCAGCAAGTGAGAAAATGTGCAATC
AGGTGTCTCTCACCCCGAATTGTCCTTCCTCCTTCCTCCCCGGATTGGCTTGCTGTGCCTGACGGATGGG
CTGTAGAATGGGGTCTGGCCACCTGGCCTGCTGGGAAACAGCAATCTTCCTTAATAGCATTTCAAGCCGT
GCCTTCTCCGCAGAATGCATGTCTTTGAGGTCTGCTAATATGGAATGGAACTGCAGCAAATGCAAACTTG
AAGTCATGCAAAAGTATGAAATGGATTTCTTCAGCTCTTCTTAGGAATATTTAAATTACTGTCATAATTC
AGTTTAAGCCATGAACTGTGTGTCCCAGTAGGAGGTCAAGAAAACCTCCACAGCCTTCTGGATGAAGAAC
CTGTTTTCAAATATACTTGTTGCAGATACAGAAGACTAGTAGAGTTCTGCCACTCTAAGCTGTTGTGGAT
TTTCCTGTCTCCATGAACCACTCCCATTCCCCCGTCCCCAATGTGTTTGTGAGTTTCCAGTTGATTTGTA
GCAAATGCCTACTTAGTTCTTTGTGGATTGTTCTAGACTTTTAATTTTTTTAGCTGCCATTTAAGCATTC
CTGTGGCACCCATCACCATTTCAATTTAATTGTTTTCTTTGAAGCGGTTTTTGCAAATTCATATTACTTA
AGCAGAGGGAGAGAACCTCTACGACCTGCAGGCATGCAAGCTTGGCGTAATCATGGTCATAGCTGTTTCC
TGTGTGAAATTGTTATCCGCTCACAATTCCACACAACATACGAGCCGGAAGCATAAAGTGTAAAGCCTGG
GGTGCCTAATGAGTGAGCTAACTCACATTAATTGCGTTGCGCTCACTGCCCGCTTTCCAGTCGGGAAACC
TGTCGTGCCAGCTGCATTAATGAATCGGCCAACGCGCGGGGAGAGGCGGTTTGCGTATTGGGCGCTCTTC
CGCTTCCTCGCTCACTGACTCGCTGCGCTCGGTCGTTCGGCTGCGGCGAGCGGTATCAGCTCACTCAAAG
GCGGTAATACGGTTATCCACAGAATCAGGGGATAACGCAGGAAAGAACATGTGAGCAAAAGGCCAGCAAA
AGGCCAGGAACCGTAAAAAGGCCGCGTTGCTGGCGTTTTTCCATAGGCTCCGCCCCCCTGACGAGCATCA
CAAAAATCGACGCTCAAGTCAGAGGTGGCGAAACCCGACAGGACTATAAAGATACCAGGCGTTTCCCCCT
GGAAGCTCCCTCGTGCGCTCTCCTGTTCCGACCCTGCCGCTTACCGGATACCTGTCCGCCTTTCTCCCTT
CGGGAAGCGTGGCGCTTTCTCATAGCTCACGCTGTAGGTATCTCAGTTCGGTGTAGGTCGTTCGCTCCAA
GCTGGGCTGTGTGCACGAACCCCCCGTTCAGCCCGACCGCTGCGCCTTATCCGGTAACTATCGTCTTGAG
TCCAACCCGGTAAGACACGACTTATCGCCACTGGCAGCAGCCACTGGTAACAGGATTAGCAGAGCGAGGT
ATGTAGGCGGTGCTACAGAGTTCTTGAAGTGGTGGCCTAACTACGGCTACACTAGAAGAACAGTATTTGG
TATCTGCGCTCTGCTGAAGCCAGTTACCTTCGGAAAAAGAGTTGGTAGCTCTTGATCCGGCAAACAAACC
ACCGCTGGTAGCGGTGGTTTTTTTGTTTGCAAGCAGCAGATTACGCGCAGAAAAAAAGGATCTCAAGAAG
ATCCTTTGATCTTTTCTACGGGGTCTGACGCTCAGTGGAACGAAAACTCACGTTAAGGGATTTTGGTCAT
GAGATTATCAAAAAGGATCTTCACCTAGATCCTTTTAAATTAAAAATGAAGTTTTAAATCAATCTAAAGT
ATATATGAGTAAACTTGGTCTGACAGTTACCAATGCTTAATCAGTGAGGCACCTATCTCAGCGATCTGTC
TATTTCGTTCATCCATAGTTGCCTGACTCCCCGTCGTGTAGATAACTACGATACGGGAGGGCTTACCATC
TGGCCCCAGTGCTGCAATGATACCGCGAGACCCACGCTCACCGGCTCCAGATTTATCAGCAATAAACCAG
CCAGCCGGAAGGGCCGAGCGCAGAAGTGGTCCTGCAACTTTATCCGCCTCCATCCAGTCTATTAATTGTT
GCCGGGAAGCTAGAGTAAGTAGTTCGCCAGTTAATAGTTTGCGCAACGTTGTTGCCATTGCTACAGGCAT
CGTGGTGTCACGCTCGTCGTTTGGTATGGCTTCATTCAGCTCCGGTTCCCAACGATCAAGGCGAGTTACA
TGATCCCCCATGTTGTGCAAAAAAGCGGTTAGCTCCTTCGGTCCTCCGATCGTTGTCAGAAGTAAGTTGG
CCGCAGTGTTATCACTCATGGTTATGGCAGCACTGCATAATTCTCTTACTGTCATGCCATCCGTAAGATG
CTTTTCTGTGACTGGTGAGTACTCAACCAAGTCATTCTGAGAATAGTGTATGCGGCGACCGAGTTGCTCT
TGCCCGGCGTCAATACGGGATAATACCGCGCCACATAGCAGAACTTTAAAAGTGCTCATCATTGGAAAAC
GTTCTTCGGGGCGAAAACTCTCAAGGATCTTACCGCTGTTGAGATCCAGTTCGATGTAACCCACTCGTGC
ACCCAACTGATCTTCAGCATCTTTTACTTTCACCAGCGTTTCTGGGTGAGCAAAAACAGGAAGGCAAAAT
GCCGCAAAAAAGGGAATAAGGGCGACACGGAAATGTTGAATACTCATACTCTTCCTTTTTCAATATTATT
GAAGCATTTATCAGGGTTATTGTCTCATGAGCGGATACATATTTGAATGTATTTAGAAAAATAAACAAAT
AGGGGTTCCGCGCACATTTCCCCGAAAAGTGCCACCTGACGTCTAAGAAACCATTATTATCATGACATTA
ACCTATAAAAATAGGCGTATCACGAGGCCCTTTCGTCTCGCGCGTTTCGGTGATGACGGTGAAAACCTCT
GACACATGCAGCTCCCGGAGACGGTCACAGCTTGTCTGTAAGCGGATGCCGGGAGCAGACAAGCCCGTCA
GGGCGCGTCAGCGGGTGTTGGCGGGTGTCGGGGCTGGCTTAACTATGCGGCATCAGAGCAGATTGTACTG
AGAGTGCACCATATGCGGTGTGAAATACCGCACAGATGCGTAAGGAGAAAATACCGCATCAGGCGCCATT
CGCCATTCAGGCTGCGCAACTGTTGGGAAGGGCGATCGGTGCGGGCCTCTTCGCTATTACGCCAGCTGGC
GAAAGGGGGATGTGCTGCAAGGCGATTAAGTTGGGTAACGCCAGGGTTTTCCCAGTCACGACGTT
Features (pLannotate 1.2.2; 19 found; start..end, strand, type, name):
    350..445     +  CDS            C8orf17 (fragment): MOST1_HUMAN - Experimental evidence at protein level: Swiss-Prot protein existence level 1. May be involved in cell survival, proliferation and progression of cancer cells. From Homo sapiens (Human).
    467..592     -  CDS            PPP5D1 (fragment): PP5D1_HUMAN - Experimental evidence at transcript level: Swiss-Prot protein existence level 2. From Homo sapiens (Human).
    818..1078    +  CDS            E2F3 (fragment): E2F3_HUMAN - Also known as KIAA0075. Experimental evidence at protein level: Swiss-Prot protein existence level 1. Transcription activator that binds DNA cooperatively with DP proteins through the E2 recognition site, 5'-TTTC[CG]CGC-3' found in the promoter region of a number of genes whose products are involved in cell cycle regulation or in DNA replication. The DRTF1/E2F complex functions in the control of cell-cycle progression from G1 to S phase. E2F3 binds specifically to RB1 in a cell-cycle dependent manner. Inhibits adipogenesis, probably through the repression of CEBPA binding to its t
   1099..1119    +  CDS            capTEV™ (fragment): composite tag for in vivo biotinylation, TEV protease cleavage, and 6xHis tagging
   1133..1177    +  CDS            S-Tag: affinity and epitope tag derived from pancreatic ribonuclease A
   1268..1987    +  CDS            EGFP: the original enhanced GFP (Yang et al., 1996) mammalian codon-optimized
   2025..2610    +  misc_feature   IRES2: internal ribosome entry site (IRES) of the encephalomyocarditis virus (EMCV)
   2692..3495    +  CDS            NeoR/KanR: aminoglycoside phosphotransferase from Tn5; aph(3')-II (or nptII); confers resistance to neomycin, kanamycin, and G418 (Geneticin®)
   4432..4453    +  misc_feature   MCS (fragment): pUC18/19 multiple cloning site
   4490..4506    -  protein_bind   lac operator: The lac repressor binds to the lac operator to inhibit transcription in E. coli. This inhibition can be relieved by adding lactose or isopropyl-β-D-thiogalactopyranoside (IPTG). lac repressor encoded by lacI
   4514..4544    -  promoter       lac promoter: promoter for the E. coli lac operon
   4559..4580    -  protein_bind   CAP binding site: CAP binding activates transcription in the presence of cAMP. E. coli catabolite activator protein
   4593..4685    -  CDS            lacI (fragment): lac repressor; lacI; The lac repressor binds to the lac operator to inhibit transcription in E. coli. This inhibition can be relieved by adding lactose or isopropyl-β-D-thiogalactopyranoside (IPTG).
   4868..5456    -  rep_origin     ori: high-copy-number ColE1/pMB1/pBR322/pUC origin of replication
   5627..6487    -  CDS            AmpR: β-lactamase; bla; confers resistance to ampicillin, carbenicillin, and related antibiotics
   6488..6592    -  promoter       AmpR promoter: bla
   6687..6722    +  CDS            rop (fragment): Rop protein, which maintains plasmids at low copy number; rop
   6824..6923    +  misc_feature   bom (fragment): basis of mobility region from pBR322
   6929..21      -  CDS            lacZα (fragment) (across the origin): LacZα fragment of β-galactosidase; lacZ fragment
