[The description below was written by a language model from this plasmid's Addgene catalogue record and pLannotate feature annotations shown in this document.]
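Description:
pE2F3-donor is a homology-directed repair template built in the high-copy pUC19 backbone, intended for CRISPR-mediated tagging of the endogenous human transcription factor E2F3 with GFP. It is propagated in E. coli through the pUC/ColE1-type origin and selected with ampicillin via the β-lactamase gene. Remnants of the pUC19 lac promoter/operator, multiple cloning site and lacZα region surround the insert, which was assembled by Gibson cloning. The small rop, bom and lacI fragments in the annotation are backbone vestiges rather than functional parts.

The insert consists of E2F3 genomic homology arms, amplified from K562 cells, flanking an EGFP-IRES-Neo cassette. The annotation places a fragment of the E2F3 coding sequence at the end of the upstream arm. It is followed on the same strand by a short TEV-site-type tag fragment, an S-Tag and then EGFP, an order consistent with a C-terminal fusion, although the record does not state this explicitly. Downstream, an EMCV IRES drives translation of the Tn5 neomycin phosphotransferase gene. No separate mammalian promoter is annotated, so expression of both the tagged protein and the G418 resistance marker would depend on correct integration at the transcribed E2F3 locus. The unannotated stretch after NeoR presumably holds the downstream homology arm. The short matches to unrelated human proteins in the upstream arm are probably incidental similarities in the genomic sequence.

The plasmid is meant to be used with the companion guide RNA plasmid pE2F3.3.1-gDNA, which directs cleavage at the target site. The resulting lines express GFP-tagged E2F3 from its native locus, although the record does not specify downstream applications.
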