Addgene plasmid #113809: pE2F3-donor
Purpose: CRISPR donor plasmid to tag human transcription factor E2F3 with GFP
Depositing lab: Kevin White. Depositing organization: University of Chicago.
Backbone
  Vector backbone: pUC19
  Vector type: CRISPR
Growth in bacteria
  Bacterial resistance: Ampicillin, 100 μg/mL
  Growth temperature: 37°C
  Growth strain: DH5alpha
  Copy number: High Copy
Gene/Insert
  Gene/Insert name: E2F3 homology arms flanking EGFP-IRES-Neo cassette
  Species: H. sapiens (human)
  Mutation: Unknown
  Entrez Gene: E2F3 (a.k.a. E2F-3)
  Cloning method: Gibson Cloning
  Sequencing primers: 5′ M13pUC-fwd; 3′ M13pUC-rev
Terms and licenses: Academic/Nonprofit Terms; Industry Terms: Not Available to Industry
Depositor comments: Cloning source: K562. Use with plasmid pE2F3.3.1-gDNA
How to cite: pE2F3-donor was a gift from Kevin White (Addgene plasmid # 113809 ; http://n2t.net/addgene:113809 ; RRID:Addgene_113809)
