LOCUS       Exported 7065 bp ds-DNA circular SYN 13-MAY-2021
DEFINITION  CRISPR donor plasmid to tag human transcription factor E2F3 with
            GFP.
ACCESSION   .
VERSION     .
KEYWORDS    pE2F3-donor
SOURCE      synthetic DNA construct
  ORGANISM  synthetic DNA construct
REFERENCE   1 (bases 1 to 7065)
  TITLE     White lab ENCODE plasmids to tag human transcription factors with
            GFP
REFERENCE   2 (bases 1 to 7065)
  AUTHORS   .
  TITLE     Direct Submission
  JOURNAL   Exported May 13, 2021 from SnapGene Server 1.1.58
            http://www.snapgene.com
FEATURES             Location/Qualifiers
     source          1..7065
                     /organism="synthetic DNA construct"
                     /mol_type="other DNA"
     primer_bind     complement(34..50)
                     /label=M13 rev
                     /note="common sequencing primer, one of multiple similar
                     variants"
     primer_bind     complement(34..50)
                     /label=M13 Reverse
                     /note="In lacZ gene. Also called M13-rev"
     primer_bind     complement(47..69)
                     /label=M13/pUC Reverse
                     /note="In lacZ gene"
     protein_bind    58..74
                     /label=lac operator
                     /bound_moiety="lac repressor encoded by lacI"
                     /note="The lac repressor binds to the lac operator to
                     inhibit transcription in E. coli. This inhibition can be
                     relieved by adding lactose or
                     isopropyl-beta-D-thiogalactopyranoside (IPTG)."
     promoter        complement(82..112)
                     /label=lac promoter
                     /note="promoter for the E. coli lac operon"
     protein_bind    127..148
                     /label=CAP binding site
                     /bound_moiety="E. coli catabolite activator protein"
                     /note="CAP binding activates transcription in the presence
                     of cAMP."
     primer_bind     complement(265..282)
                     /label=L4440
                     /note="L4440 vector, forward primer"
     rep_origin      complement(436..1024)
                     /direction=LEFT
                     /label=ori
                     /note="high-copy-number ColE1/pMB1/pBR322/pUC origin of
                     replication"
     primer_bind     complement(516..535)
                     /label=pBR322ori-F
                     /note="pBR322 origin, forward primer"
     CDS             complement(1195..2055)
                     /codon_start=1
                     /gene="bla"
                     /product="beta-lactamase"
                     /label=AmpR
                     /note="confers resistance to ampicillin, carbenicillin, and
                     related antibiotics"
                     /translation="MSIQHFRVALIPFFAAFCLPVFAHPETLVKVKDAEDQLGARVGYI
                     ELDLNSGKILESFRPEERFPMMSTFKVLLCGAVLSRIDAGQEQLGRRIHYSQNDLVEYS
                     PVTEKHLTDGMTVRELCSAAITMSDNTAANLLLTTIGGPKELTAFLHNMGDHVTRLDRW
                     EPELNEAIPNDERDTTMPVAMATTLRKLLTGELLTLASRQQLIDWMEADKVAGPLLRSA
                     LPAGWFIADKSGAGERGSRGIIAALGPDGKPSRIVVIYTTGSQATMDERNRQIAEIGAS
                     LIKHW"
     primer_bind     1818..1837
                     /label=Amp-R
                     /note="Ampicillin resistance gene, reverse primer"
     promoter        complement(2056..2160)
                     /gene="bla"
                     /label=AmpR promoter
     primer_bind     2228..2246
                     /label=pBRforEco
                     /note="pBR322 vectors, upsteam of EcoRI site, forward
                     primer"
     primer_bind     complement(2284..2306)
                     /label=pGEX 3'
                     /note="pGEX vectors, reverse primer"
     primer_bind     2406..2425
                     /label=pRS-marker
                     /note="pRS vectors, use to sequence yeast selectable
                     marker"
     primer_bind     2619..2641
                     /label=M13/pUC Forward
                     /note="In lacZ gene"
     primer_bind     2633..2650
                     /label=M13 Forward
                     /note="In lacZ gene. Also called M13-F20 or M13 (-21)
                     Forward"
     primer_bind     2634..2650
                     /label=M13 fwd
                     /note="common sequencing primer, one of multiple similar
                     variants"
     CDS             3733..3753
                     /codon_start=1
                     /product="tobacco etch virus (TEV) protease recognition and
                     cleavage site"
                     /label=TEV site
                     /translation="ENLYFQG"
     CDS             3766..3810
                     /codon_start=1
                     /product="affinity and epitope tag derived from pancreatic
                     ribonuclease A"
                     /label=S-Tag
                     /translation="KETAAAKFERQHMDS"
     CDS             3850..3873
                     /codon_start=1
                     /product="recognition and cleavage site for human
                     rhinovirus 3C and PreScission proteases"
                     /label=HRV 3C site
                     /translation="LEVLFQGP"
     CDS             3901..4620
                     /codon_start=1
                     /product="the original enhanced GFP (Yang et al., 1996)"
                     /label=EGFP
                     /note="mammalian codon-optimized"
                     /translation="MVSKGEELFTGVVPILVELDGDVNGHKFSVSGEGEGDATYGKLTL
                     KFICTTGKLPVPWPTLVTTLTYGVQCFSRYPDHMKQHDFFKSAMPEGYVQERTIFFKDD
                     GNYKTRAEVKFEGDTLVNRIELKGIDFKEDGNILGHKLEYNYNSHNVYIMADKQKNGIK
                     VNFKIRHNIEDGSVQLADHYQQNTPIGDGPVLLPDNHYLSTQSALSKDPNEKRDHMVLK
                     EFVTAAGITLGMDELYK"
     primer_bind     complement(3946..3967)
                     /label=EGFP-N
                     /note="EGFP, reverse primer"
     primer_bind     complement(4207..4226)
                     /label=EXFP-R
                     /note="For distinguishing EGFP variants, reverse primer"
     misc_feature    4658..5243
                     /label=IRES2
                     /note="internal ribosome entry site (IRES) of the
                     encephalomyocarditis virus (EMCV)"
     primer_bind     complement(4824..4841)
                     /label=IRES reverse
                     /note="IRES internal ribosome entry site, reverse primer.
                     Also called pCDH-rev"
     primer_bind     5051..5070
                     /label=IRES-F
                     /note="IRES internal ribosome entry site, forward primer"
     CDS             5325..6128
                     /codon_start=1
                     /gene="aph(3')-II (or nptII)"
                     /product="aminoglycoside phosphotransferase from Tn5"
                     /label=NeoR/KanR
                     /note="confers resistance to neomycin, kanamycin, and G418
                     (Geneticin(R))"
                     /translation="MGSAIEQDGLHAGSPAAWVERLFGYDWAQQTIGCSDAAVFRLSAQ
                     GRPVLFVKTDLSGALNELQDEAARLSWLATTGVPCAAVLDVVTEAGRDWLLLGEVPGQD
                     LLSSHLAPAEKVSIMADAMRRLHTLDPATCPFDHQAKHRIERARTRMEAGLVDQDDLDE
                     EHQGLAPAELFARLKARMPDGEDLVVTHGDACLPNIMVENGRFSGFIDCGRLGVADRYQ
                     DIALATRDIAEELGGEWADRFLVLYGIAAPDSQRIAFYRLLDEFF"
     primer_bind     complement(5388..5407)
                     /label=Neo-R
                     /note="Neomycin resistance gene, reverse primer"
     primer_bind     5998..6017
                     /label=Neo-F
                     /note="Neomycin resistance gene, forward primer"
ORIGIN
        1 gacctgcagg catgcaagct tggcgtaatc atggtcatag ctgtttcctg tgtgaaattg
       61 ttatccgctc acaattccac acaacatacg agccggaagc ataaagtgta aagcctgggg
      121 tgcctaatga gtgagctaac tcacattaat tgcgttgcgc tcactgcccg ctttccagtc
      181 gggaaacctg tcgtgccagc tgcattaatg aatcggccaa cgcgcgggga gaggcggttt
      241 gcgtattggg cgctcttccg cttcctcgct cactgactcg ctgcgctcgg tcgttcggct
      301 gcggcgagcg gtatcagctc actcaaaggc ggtaatacgg ttatccacag aatcagggga
      361 taacgcagga aagaacatgt gagcaaaagg ccagcaaaag gccaggaacc gtaaaaaggc
      421 cgcgttgctg gcgtttttcc ataggctccg cccccctgac gagcatcaca aaaatcgacg
      481 ctcaagtcag aggtggcgaa acccgacagg actataaaga taccaggcgt ttccccctgg
      541 aagctccctc gtgcgctctc ctgttccgac cctgccgctt accggatacc tgtccgcctt
      601 tctcccttcg ggaagcgtgg cgctttctca tagctcacgc tgtaggtatc tcagttcggt
      661 gtaggtcgtt cgctccaagc tgggctgtgt gcacgaaccc cccgttcagc ccgaccgctg
      721 cgccttatcc ggtaactatc gtcttgagtc caacccggta agacacgact tatcgccact
      781 ggcagcagcc actggtaaca ggattagcag agcgaggtat gtaggcggtg ctacagagtt
      841 cttgaagtgg tggcctaact acggctacac tagaaggaca gtatttggta tctgcgctct
      901 gctgaagcca gttaccttcg gaaaaagagt tggtagctct tgatccggca aacaaaccac
      961 cgctggtagc ggtggttttt ttgtttgcaa gcagcagatt acgcgcagaa aaaaaggatc
     1021 tcaagaagat cctttgatct tttctacggg gtctgacgct cagtggaacg aaaactcacg
     1081 ttaagggatt ttggtcatga gattatcaaa aaggatcttc acctagatcc ttttaaatta
     1141 aaaatgaagt tttaaatcaa tctaaagtat atatgagtaa acttggtctg acagttacca
     1201 atgcttaatc agtgaggcac ctatctcagc gatctgtcta tttcgttcat ccatagttgc
     1261 ctgactcccc gtcgtgtaga taactacgat acgggagggc ttaccatctg gccccagtgc
     1321 tgcaatgata ccgcgagacc cacgctcacc ggctccagat ttatcagcaa taaaccagcc
     1381 agccggaagg gccgagcgca gaagtggtcc tgcaacttta tccgcctcca tccagtctat
     1441 taattgttgc cgggaagcta gagtaagtag ttcgccagtt aatagtttgc gcaacgttgt
     1501 tgccattgct acaggcatcg tggtgtcacg ctcgtcgttt ggtatggctt cattcagctc
     1561 cggttcccaa cgatcaaggc gagttacatg atcccccatg ttgtgcaaaa aagcggttag
     1621 ctccttcggt cctccgatcg ttgtcagaag taagttggcc gcagtgttat cactcatggt
     1681 tatggcagca ctgcataatt ctcttactgt catgccatcc gtaagatgct tttctgtgac
     1741 tggtgagtac tcaaccaagt cattctgaga atagtgtatg cggcgaccga gttgctcttg
     1801 cccggcgtca atacgggata ataccgcgcc acatagcaga actttaaaag tgctcatcat
     1861 tggaaaacgt tcttcggggc gaaaactctc aaggatctta ccgctgttga gatccagttc
     1921 gatgtaaccc actcgtgcac ccaactgatc ttcagcatct tttactttca ccagcgtttc
     1981 tgggtgagca aaaacaggaa ggcaaaatgc cgcaaaaaag ggaataaggg cgacacggaa
     2041 atgttgaata ctcatactct tcctttttca atattattga agcatttatc agggttattg
     2101 tctcatgagc ggatacatat ttgaatgtat ttagaaaaat aaacaaatag gggttccgcg
     2161 cacatttccc cgaaaagtgc cacctgacgt ctaagaaacc attattatca tgacattaac
     2221 ctataaaaat aggcgtatca cgaggccctt tcgtctcgcg cgtttcggtg atgacggtga
     2281 aaacctctga cacatgcagc tcccggagac ggtcacagct tgtctgtaag cggatgccgg
     2341 gagcagacaa gcccgtcagg gcgcgtcagc gggtgttggc gggtgtcggg gctggcttaa
     2401 ctatgcggca tcagagcaga ttgtactgag agtgcaccat atgcggtgtg aaataccgca
     2461 cagatgcgta aggagaaaat accgcatcag gcgccattcg ccattcaggc tgcgcaactg
     2521 ttgggaaggg cgatcggtgc gggcctcttc gctattacgc cagctggcga aagggggatg
     2581 tgctgcaagg cgattaagtt gggtaacgcc agggttttcc cagtcacgac gttgtaaaac
     2641 gacggccagt gaattcgagc tcggtacccc caggagttcg aggttagagt gagctatgct
     2701 tgcctgtgaa tagccactac actccagcgt agacaacata gcaagacgcc gtctcttaaa
     2761 aaaaaaagtt cttttttcag ttggtgagtt tctactagga agccaacttt tcagtatgta
     2821 tatattgttt tgttttgatt ttcttaaaac aatgactaga tagcagagag aagtttttga
     2881 acttgttatc ctctcatcat tgaagttatt tgcattcttg tttattgaca gtagttattt
     2941 gaaaaatgag tgagtagact agggccaaag aaagatggcc aggcatggtg gctcacacct
     3001 gtaatttcag cactttggga ggccaaggaa gacagatcac ttgagcccag gagttcgaga
     3061 ccagactggg caacatggca aaaccctgtc tctacaaaaa aagattaacc aggcatggtg
     3121 gctcacacct ggagtcccag ctacttggga ggctgaggtg ggagggtccc ttgaacccag
     3181 aagttcaaga ctgcagtgag tcatgatcac accactgcac tccagccaag agaataagac
     3241 cctgtctcaa aaattaaaag ggggacgggg gtggcaagga acttttttgt acctgttagc
     3301 ataaaaggtg atctgcatca taaagtcgtc tcattgtcat tatttgcgga aggtacatgc
     3361 ttttttctaa cagcaacata tacattcttc cagaaaaatt catttgattt ttctaactta
     3421 ttttttgttt ccatcaatgt tttcttttca gacttggctt caaccaactc aggacatagc
     3481 gattgctcag tttctatggg aaacctttct cctctggcct ccccagccaa cctcttacag
     3541 cagactgagg accaaattcc ttccaaccta gaaggaccgt ttgtgaactt actgcctccc
     3601 ctgctgcaag aggactatct cctgagcctc ggggaggagg aaggcatcag cgatctcttc
     3661 gatgcttacg atttggaaaa gctcccactg gtggaagact tcatgtgtag tgggattcca
     3721 actactgcaa gcgagaatct ttattttcag ggcgccgcca aattcaaaga aaccgctgct
     3781 gctaaattcg aacgccagca catggacagc ggaggtggag gttcgagcgg tccctcgggt
     3841 tcgtcgagcc tggaagttct gttccagggg cccctgtcgt cgagcggtcc ctcgggttcg
     3901 atggtgagca aaggcgagga gctgttcacc ggggtggtgc ccatcctggt cgagctggac
     3961 ggcgacgtaa acggccacaa gttcagcgtg tccggcgagg gcgagggcga tgccacctac
     4021 ggcaagctga ccctgaagtt catctgcacc accggcaagc tgcccgtgcc ctggcccacc
     4081 ctcgtgacca ccctgaccta cggcgtgcag tgcttcagcc gctaccccga ccacatgaag
     4141 cagcacgact tcttcaagtc cgccatgccc gaaggctacg tccaggagcg caccatcttc
     4201 ttcaaggacg acggcaacta caagacccgc gccgaggtga agttcgaggg cgacaccctg
     4261 gtgaaccgca tcgagctgaa gggcatcgac ttcaaggagg acggcaacat cctggggcac
     4321 aagctggagt acaactacaa cagccacaac gtctatatca tggccgacaa gcagaagaac
     4381 ggcatcaagg tgaacttcaa gatccgccac aacatcgagg acggcagcgt gcagctcgcc
     4441 gaccactacc agcagaacac ccccatcggc gacggccccg tgctgctgcc cgacaaccac
     4501 tacctgagca cccagtccgc cctgagcaaa gaccccaacg agaagcgcga tcacatggtc
     4561 cttaaggagt tcgtgaccgc cgccgggatc actctcggca tggacgagct gtacaagtaa
     4621 tgatctagag tcgagttaat taagaattcc gccccccccc ctctccctcc ccccccctaa
     4681 cgttactggc cgaagccgct tggaataagg ccggtgtgcg tttgtctata tgttattttc
     4741 caccatattg ccgtcttttg gcaatgtgag ggcccggaaa cctggccctg tcttcttgac
     4801 gagcattcct aggggtcttt cccctctcgc caaaggaatg cagggtctgt tgaatgtcgt
     4861 gaaggaagca gttcctctgg aagcttcttg aagacaaaca acgtctgtag cgaccctttg
     4921 caggcagcgg aaccccccac ctggcgacag gtgcctctgc ggccaaaagc cacgtgtata
     4981 agatacacct gcaaaggcgg cacaacccca gtgccacgtt gtgagttgga tagttgtgga
     5041 aagagtcaaa tggctctcct caagcgtatt caacaagggg ctgaaggatg cccagaaggt
     5101 accccattgt atgggatctg atctggggcc tcggtgcaca tgctttacat gtgtttagtc
     5161 gaggttaaaa aaacgtctag gccccccgaa ccacggggac gtggttttcc tttgaaaaac
     5221 acgatgataa tatggccaca acctgttaca ttgcacaaga taaaaatata tcatcacgaa
     5281 cagtaaaact gtctgcttac ataaacagta atacaagggg tgttatggga tcggccattg
     5341 aacaagatgg attgcacgca ggttctccgg ccgcttgggt ggagaggcta ttcggctatg
     5401 actgggcaca acagacaatc ggctgctctg atgccgccgt gttccggctg tcagcgcagg
     5461 ggcgcccggt tctttttgtc aagaccgacc tgtccggtgc cctgaatgaa ctgcaggacg
     5521 aggcagcgcg gctatcgtgg ctggccacga cgggcgttcc ttgcgcagct gtgctcgacg
     5581 ttgtcactga agcgggaagg gactggctgc tattgggcga agtgccgggg caggatctcc
     5641 tgtcatctca ccttgctcct gccgagaaag tatccatcat ggctgatgca atgcggcggc
     5701 tgcatacgct tgatccggct acctgcccat tcgaccacca agcgaaacat cgcatcgagc
     5761 gagcacgtac tcggatggaa gccggtcttg tcgatcagga tgatctggac gaagagcatc
     5821 aggggctcgc gccagccgaa ctgttcgcca ggctcaaggc gcgcatgccc gacggcgagg
     5881 atctcgtcgt gacccatggc gatgcctgct tgccgaatat catggtggaa aatggccgct
     5941 tttctggatt catcgactgt ggccggctgg gtgtggcgga ccgctatcag gacatagcgt
     6001 tggctacccg tgatattgct gaagagcttg gcggcgaatg ggctgaccgc ttcctcgtgc
     6061 tttacggtat cgccgctccc gattcgcagc gcatcgcctt ctatcgcctt cttgacgagt
     6121 tcttctgagt ctgattatgc ttcgtgtgaa ctctccttaa aaaccgatat ttttttatca
     6181 tggaaccaga acatctgtca tgcagtgttg tcccttccta ccttcttcct ccaagagagt
     6241 atcatgaagt aaactacaaa cttcagaaga aagctgacat tttaatgaat tttttaaaaa
     6301 attaataaac aaattgtcta aacgcacagt tgcaggctcc cttgggaaag ccctgctttg
     6361 ctccaggctc caagatctcc tggctaagtc agcaagtgag aaaatgtgca atcaggtgtc
     6421 tctcaccccg aattgtcctt cctccttcct ccccggattg gcttgctgtg cctgacggat
     6481 gggctgtaga atggggtctg gccacctggc ctgctgggaa acagcaatct tccttaatag
     6541 catttcaagc cgtgccttct ccgcagaatg catgtctttg aggtctgcta atatggaatg
     6601 gaactgcagc aaatgcaaac ttgaagtcat gcaaaagtat gaaatggatt tcttcagctc
     6661 ttcttaggaa tatttaaatt actgtcataa ttcagtttaa gctatgaact gtgtgtccca
     6721 gtaggaggtc aagaaaacct ccacagcctt ctggatgaag aacctgtttt caaatatact
     6781 tgttgcagat acagaagact agtagagttc tgccactcta agctgttgtg gattttcctg
     6841 tctccatgaa ccactcccat tcccccgtcc ccaatgtgtt tgtgagtttc cagttgattt
     6901 gtagcaaatg cctacttagt tctttgtgga ttgttctaga cttttaattt ttttagctgc
     6961 catttaagca ttcctgtggc acccatcacc atttcaattt aattgtttac tttgaagcgg
     7021 tttttgcaaa ttcatattac ttaagcagag ggagagaacc tctac
//
